>Addgene plasmid #216243 | pGL3-EF1a-i53 | addgene full sequence | sequence record 426852 | Addgene NGS Result
GCTCTTCCGCTTCCTCGCTCACTGACTCGCTGCGCTCGGTCGTTCGGCTGCGGCGAGCGGTATCAGCTCA
CTCAAAGGCGGTAATACGGTTATCCACAGAATCAGGGGATAACGCAGGAAAGAACATGTGAGCAAAAGGC
CAGCAAAAGGCCAGGAACCGTAAAAAGGCCGCGTTGCTGGCGTTTTTCCATAGGCTCCGCCCCCCTGACG
AGCATCACAAAAATCGACGCTCAAGTCAGAGGTGGCGAAACCCGACAGGACTATAAAGATACCAGGCGTT
TCCCCCTGGAAGCTCCCTCGTGCGCTCTCCTGTTCCGACCCTGCCGCTTACCGGATACCTGTCCGCCTTT
CTCCCTTCGGGAAGCGTGGCGCTTTCTCATAGCTCACGCTGTAGGTATCTCAGTTCGGTGTAGGTCGTTC
GCTCCAAGCTGGGCTGTGTGCACGAACCCCCCGTTCAGCCCGACCGCTGCGCCTTATCCGGTAACTATCG
TCTTGAGTCCAACCCGGTAAGACACGACTTATCGCCACTGGCAGCAGCCACTGGTAACAGGATTAGCAGA
GCGAGGTATGTAGGCGGTGCTACAGAGTTCTTGAAGTGGTGGCCTAACTACGGCTACACTAGAAGAACAG
TATTTGGTATCTGCGCTCTGCTGAAGCCAGTTACCTTCGGAAAAAGAGTTGGTAGCTCTTGATCCGGCAA
ACAAACCACCGCTGGTAGCGGTGGTTTTTTTGTTTGCAAGCAGCAGATTACGCGCAGAAAAAAAGGATCT
CAAGAAGATCCTTTGATCTTTTCTACGGGGTCTGACGCTCAGTGGAACGAAAACTCACGTTAAGGGATTT
TGGTCATGAGATTATCAAAAAGGATCTTCACCTAGATCCTTTTAAATTAAAAATGAAGTTTTAAATCAAT
CTAAAGTATATATGAGTAAACTTGGTCTGACAGTTACCAATGCTTAATCAGTGAGGCACCTATCTCAGCG
ATCTGTCTATTTCGTTCATCCATAGTTGCCTGACTCCCCGTCGTGTAGATAACTACGATACGGGAGGGCT
TACCATCTGGCCCCAGTGCTGCAATGATACCGCGAGACCCACGCTCACCGGCTCCAGATTTATCAGCAAT
AAACCAGCCAGCCGGAAGGGCCGAGCGCAGAAGTGGTCCTGCAACTTTATCCGCCTCCATCCAGTCTATT
AATTGTTGCCGGGAAGCTAGAGTAAGTAGTTCGCCAGTTAATAGTTTGCGCAACGTTGTTGCCATTGCTA
CAGGCATCGTGGTGTCACGCTCGTCGTTTGGTATGGCTTCATTCAGCTCCGGTTCCCAACGATCAAGGCG
AGTTACATGATCCCCCATGTTGTGCAAAAAAGCGGTTAGCTCCTTCGGTCCTCCGATCGTTGTCAGAAGT
AAGTTGGCCGCAGTGTTATCACTCATGGTTATGGCAGCACTGCATAATTCTCTTACTGTCATGCCATCCG
TAAGATGCTTTTCTGTGACTGGTGAGTACTCAACCAAGTCATTCTGAGAATAGTGTATGCGGCGACCGAG
TTGCTCTTGCCCGGCGTCAATACGGGATAATACCGCGCCACATAGCAGAACTTTAAAAGTGCTCATCATT
GGAAAACGTTCTTCGGGGCGAAAACTCTCAAGGATCTTACCGCTGTTGAGATCCAGTTCGATGTAACCCA
CTCGTGCACCCAACTGATCTTCAGCATCTTTTACTTTCACCAGCGTTTCTGGGTGAGCAAAAACAGGAAG
GCAAAATGCCGCAAAAAAGGGAATAAGGGCGACACGGAAATGTTGAATACTCATACTCTTCCTTTTTCAA
TATTATTGAAGCATTTATCAGGGTTATTGTCTCATGAGCGGATACATATTTGAATGTATTTAGAAAAATA
AACAAATAGGGGTTCCGCGCACATTTCCCCGAAAAGTGCCACCTGACGGTACCGCTAGCGTCGACGGATC
TCGAGTCTAGTCGTGAGGCTCCGGTGCCCGTCAGTGGGCAGAGCGCACATCGCCCACAGTCCCCGAGAAG
TTGGGGGGAGGGGTCGGCAATTGAACCGGTGCCTAGAGAAGGTGGCGCGGGGTAAACTGGGAAAGTGATG
TCGTGTACTGGCTCCGCCTTTTTCCCGAGGGTGGGGGAGAACCGTATATAAGTGCAGTAGTCGCCGTGAA
CGTTCTTTTTCGCAACGGGTTTGCCGCCAGAACACAGGTAAGTGCCGTGTGTGGTTCCCGCGGGCCTGGC
CTCTTTACGGGTTATGGCCCTTGCGTGCCTTGAATTACTTCCACCTGGCTCCAGTACGTGATTCTTGATC
CCGAGCTGGAGCCAGGGGCGGGCCTTGCGCTTTAGGAGCCCCTTCGCCTCGTGCTTGAGTTGAGGCCTGG
CCTGGGCGCTGGGGCCGCCGCGTGCGAATCTGGTGGCACCTTCGCGCCTGTCTCGCTGCTTTCGATAAGT
CTCTAGCCATTTAAAATTTTTGATGACCTGCTGCGACGCTTTTTTTCTGGCAAGATAGTCTTGTAAATGC
GGGCCAGGATCTGCACACTGGTATTTCGGTTTTTGGGGCCGCGGGCGGCGACGGGGCCCGTGCGTCCCAG
CGCACATGTTCGGCGAGGCGGGGCCTGCGAGCGCGGCCACCGAGAATCGGACGGGGGTAGTCTCAAGCTG
GCCGGCCTGCTCTGGTGCCTGGCCTCGCGCCGCCGTGTATCGCCCCGCCCTGGGCGGCAAGGCTGGCCCG
GTCGGCACCAGTTGCGTGAGCGGAAAGATGGCCGCTTCCCGGCCCTGCTCCAGGGGGCTCAAAATGGAGG
ACGCGGCGCTCGGGAGAGCGGGCGGGTGAGTCACCCACACAAAGGAAAGGGGCCTTTCCGTCCTCAGCCG
TCGCTTCATGTGACTCCACGGAGTACCGGGCGCCGTCCAGGCACCTCGATTAGTTCTGGAGCTTTTGGAG
TACGTCGTCTTTAGGTTGGGGGGAGGGGTTTTATGCGATGGAGTTTCCCCACACTGAGTGGGTGGAGACT
GAAGTTAGGCCAGCTTGGCACTTGATGTAATTCTCCTTGGAATTTGCCCTTTTTGAGTTTGGATCTTGGT
TCATTCTCAAGCCTCAGACAGTGGTTCAAAGTTTTTTTCTTCCATTTCAGGTGTCGTGAACACGGGCTGC
AGAAGTTGGTCGTGAGGCACTGGGCAGGTAAGTATCAAGGTTACAAGACAGGTTTAAGGAGACCAATAGA
AACTGGGCTTGTCGAGACAGAGAAGACTCTTGCGTTTCTGATAGGCACCTATTGGTCTTACTGACATCCA
CTTTGCCTTTCTCTCCACAGGTGTCCACTCCCAGTTCAATTACAGCTCTTAAGGCTAGAGTACTTAATAC
GACTCACTATAGGCTAGCCTCGAGAATTCACCATGGGAGACTACAAGGATGACGATGACAAGGGATCTGC
CGGCAGTGCTGCCGGAAGCGGCGAGTTCCTGATCTTCGTGAAGACACTGACTGGCAAGACCATCACACTG
GAAGTGGAGCCTTCCGACACCATTGAGAACGTGAAGGCTAAGATTCAGGACAAGGAGGGCATTCCTCCAG
ACCAGCAGAGGCTGGCCTTCGCTGGCAAGTCTCTGGAGGATGGAAGGACTCTGTCTGACTACAACATCCT
GAAGGACTCCAAACTGCACCCCCTGCTGCGGCTGCGCTGATCGATGCGGGACTCTGGGGTTCGAAATGAC
CGACCAAGCGACGCCCAACCTGCCATCACGAGATTTCGATTCCACCGCCGCCTTCTATGAAAGGTTGGGC
TTCGGAATCGTTTTCCGGGACGCCGGCTGGATGATCCTCCAGCGCGGGGATCTCATGCTGGAGTTCTTCG
CCCACCCTAGGGGGAGGCTAACTGAAACACGGAAGGAGACAATACCGGAAGGAACCCGCGCTATGACGGC
AATAAAAAGACAGAATAAAACGCACGGTGTTGGGTCGTTTGTTCATAAACGCGGGGTTCGGTCCCAGGGC
TGGCACTCTGTCGATACCCCACCGAGACCCCATTGGGGCCAATACGCCCGCGTTTCTTCCTTTTCCCCAC
CCCACCCCCCAAGTTCGGGTGAAGGCCCAGGGCTCGCAGCCAACGTCGGGGCGGCAGGCCCTGCCATAGC
CTC
Features (pLannotate 1.2.2; 11 found; start..end, strand, type, name):
    185..773     -  rep_origin     ori: high-copy-number ColE1/pMB1/pBR322/pUC origin of replication
    944..1804    -  CDS            AmpR: β-lactamase; bla; confers resistance to ampicillin, carbenicillin, and related antibiotics
   1805..1909    -  promoter       AmpR promoter: bla
   1977..3139    +  promoter       EF-1α promoter: strong constitutive promoter for human elongation factor EF-1α
   3178..3310    +  intron         chimeric intron: chimera between introns from human β-globin and immunoglobulin heavy chain genes
   3355..3373    +  promoter       T7 promoter: promoter for bacteriophage T7 RNA polymerase
   3402..3422    +  CDS            FLAG (fragment): FLAG® epitope tag, followed by an enterokinase cleavage site
   3462..3677    +  CDS            UBIQ_CERCA (fragment): Experimental evidence at protein level: Swiss-Prot protein existence level 1. Ubiquitin exists either covalently attached to another protein, or free (unanchored). When covalently bound, it is conjugated to target proteins via an isopeptide bond either as a monomer (monoubiquitin), a polymer linked via different Lys residues of the ubiquitin (polyubiquitin chains) or a linear polymer linked via the initiator Met of the ubiquitin (linear polyubiquitin chains). Polyubiquitin chains, when attached to a target protein, have different functions depending on the Lys residue of the ubiquitin that is
   3706..3858    +  CDS            ble (fragment): BLE_KLEPN - Experimental evidence at protein level: Swiss-Prot protein existence level 1. Binding protein with a strong affinity to the bleomycin family of antibiotics. Binds to CL990; an antimitotic-antibiotic compound. From Klebsiella pneumoniae.
   3917..3964    +  polyA_signal   HSV TK poly(A) signal: herpes simplex virus thymidine kinase polyadenylation signal (Cole and Stacy, 1985)
   4055..4071    -  polyA_signal   bGH poly(A) signal (fragment): bovine growth hormone polyadenylation signal
