[The description below was written by a language model from this plasmid's Addgene catalogue record and pLannotate feature annotations shown in this document.]
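Description:
pGL3-EF1a-i53 is a 4.1 kb mammalian expression plasmid built on a trimmed pGL3-Basic backbone, designed to express i53, a synthetic engineered ubiquitin variant, in transfected cells. It is propagated in E. coli as a high-copy plasmid through a ColE1/pUC-type origin and is selected with ampicillin via the β-lactamase gene and its native promoter. No luciferase reporter is annotated in the sequence, and the recorded backbone size of about 2 kb suggests that only the bacterial maintenance portion of pGL3 was retained.

The expression cassette is driven by the strong constitutive human EF-1α promoter, followed by a chimeric β-globin/immunoglobulin intron that generally improves transcript processing and expression. A T7 promoter sits just upstream of the coding region and serves as a sequencing primer site. The open reading frame begins with an N-terminal FLAG epitope for detection, fused to the 285 bp synthetic i53 insert, which the automated annotation recognises as a ubiquitin-like fragment, consistent with its origin as a ubiquitin variant. Downstream are a fragment of a bleomycin-resistance (ble) coding sequence, an HSV TK polyadenylation signal and a short reverse-oriented bGH poly(A) fragment. The ble and bGH pieces appear to be remnants of earlier cloning rather than functional elements, so no mammalian selection marker should be assumed.

i53 is known as an inhibitor of 53BP1, used to shift double-strand break repair toward homology-directed repair. The associated publication concerns boosting homozygous knock-in efficiency to generate human auxin-inducible degron cell lines, so this plasmid is presumably co-delivered with genome-editing reagents for that purpose.
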