Addgene plasmid #216243: pGL3-EF1a-i53
Depositing lab: Elina Ikonen. Publication: HiHo-AID2: boosting homozygous knock-in efficiency enables robust generation of human auxin-inducible degron cells. Li S, Wang Y, van der Stoel M, Zhou X, Madhusudan S, Kanerva K, Nguyen VD, Eskici N, Olkkonen VM, Zhou Y, Raivio T, Ikonen E. Genome Biol. 2024 Feb 26;25(1):58. doi: 10.1186/s13059-024-03187-w. PubMed 38409044.
Backbone
  Vector backbone: pGL3-Basic
  Backbone manufacturer: Promega
  Backbone size w/o insert (bp): 2000
  Total vector size (bp): 4133
  Vector type: Mammalian Expression
Growth in bacteria
  Bacterial resistance: Ampicillin, 100 μg/mL
  Growth temperature: 37°C
  Growth strain: DH5alpha
  Copy number: High Copy
Gene/Insert
  Gene/Insert name: i53
  Species: Synthetic
  Insert size (bp): 285
  Promoter: EF1a
  Tag / fusion protein: Flag (N terminal on insert)
  Cloning method: Restriction Enzyme; 5′ cloning site EcoRI (unknown if destroyed); 3′ cloning site BstBI (unknown if destroyed)
  Sequencing primers: 5′ taatacgactcactatagg
Resource information
  A portion of this plasmid was derived from a plasmid made by: De novo synthesis from Genscript
Terms and licenses: Academic/Nonprofit Terms; Industry Terms: Not Available to Industry
Depositor comments: i53 sequence described in Nat Biotechnol. 2018 Jan; 36(1): 95–102.: https://pubmed.ncbi.nlm.nih.gov/29176614/.
How to cite: pGL3-EF1a-i53 was a gift from Elina Ikonen (Addgene plasmid # 216243 ; http://n2t.net/addgene:216243 ; RRID:Addgene_216243)
